>Addgene plasmid #112254 | pET28c_S*5-M5_dT7term | depositor full sequence | sequence record 211665 | pET28c_S*5-M5_dT7term sequence 5506 bps
TGGCGAATGGG
[124 nt withheld, positions 12-135]
C
[91 nt withheld, positions 137-227]
A
[49 nt withheld, positions 229-277]
CCTTTGACGTTGGAGTCCACGTTCTTT
[37 nt withheld, positions 305-341]
ACCCTATCTCGGTCTATTCTTTTGATTTATAAGGGATTTTGCCGATTTCGGCCTATTGGTTAAAAAATGA
GCTGATTTAACAAAAATTTAACGCGAATTTTAACAAAATATTAACGTTTACAATTTCAGGTGGCACTTTT
CGGGGAAATGTGCGCGGAACCCCTATTTGTTTATTTTTCTAAATACATTCAAATATGTATCCGCTCATGA
ATTAATTCTTAGAAAAACTCATCGAGCATCAAATGAAACTGCAATTTATTCATATCAGGATTATCAATAC
CATATTTTTGAAAAAGCCGTTTCTGTAATGAAGGAGAAAACTCACCGAGGCAGTTCCATAGGATGGCAAG
ATCCTGGTATCGGTCTGCGATTCCGACTCGTCCAACATCAATACAACCTATTAATTTCCCCTCGTCAAAA
ATAAGGTTATCAAGTGAGAAATCACCATGAGTGACGACTGAATCCGGTGAGAATGGCAAAAGTTTATGCA
TTTCTTTCCAGACTTGTTCAACAGGCCAGCCATTACGCTCGTCATCAAAATCACTCGCATCAACCAAACC
GTTATTCATTCGTGATTGCGCCTGAGCGAGACGAAATACGCGATCGCTGTTAAAAGGACAATTACAAACA
GGAATCGAATGCAACCGGCGCAGGAACACTGCCAGCGCATCAACAATATTTTCACCTGAATCAGGATATT
CTTCTAATACCTGGAATGCTGTTTTCCCGGGGATCGCAGTGGTGAGTAACCATGCATCATCAGGAGTACG
GATAAAATGCTTGATGGTCGGAAGAGGCATAAATTCCGTCAGCCAGTTTAGTCTGACCATCTCATCTGTA
ACATCATTGGCAACGCTACCTTTGCCATGTTTCAGAAACAACTCTGGCGCATCGGGCTTCCCATACAATC
GATAGATTGTCGCACCTGATTGCCCGACATTATCGCGAGCCCATTTATACCCATATAAATCAGCATCCAT
GTTGGAATTTAATCGCGGCCTAGAGCAAGACGTTTCCCGTTGAATATGGCTCATAACACCCCTTGTATTA
CTGTTTATGTAAGCAGACAGTTTTATTGTTCATGACCAAAATCCCTTAACGTGAGTTTTCGTTCCACTGA
GCGTCAGACCCCGTAGAAAAGATCAAAGGATCTTCTTGAGATCCTTTTTTTCTGCGCGTAATCTGCTGCT
TGCAAACAAAAAAACCACCGCTACCAGCGGTGGTTTGTTTGCCGGATCAAGAGCTACCAACTCTTTTTCC
GAAGGTAACTGGCTTCAGCAGAGCGCAGATACCAAATACTGTCCTTCTAGTGTAGCCGTAGTTAGGCCAC
CACTTCAAGAACTCTGTAGCACCGCCTACATACCTCGCTCTGCTAATCCTGTTACCAGTGGCTGCTGCCA
GTGGCGATAAGTCGTGTCTTACCGGGTTGGACTCAAGACGATAGTTACCGGATAAGGCGCAGCGGTCGGG
CTGAACGGGGGGTTCGTGCACACAGCCCAGCTTGGAGCGAACGACCTACACCGAACTGAGATACCTACAG
CGTGAGCTATGAGAAAGCGCCACGCTTCCCGAAGGGAGAAAGGCGGACAGGTATCCGGTAAGCGGCAGGG
TCGGAACAGGAGAGCGCACGAGGGAGCTTCCAGGGGGAAACGCCTGGTATCTTTATAGTCCTGTCGGGTT
TCGCCACCTCTGACTTGAGCGTCGATTTTTGTGATGCTCGTCAGGGGGGCGGAGCCTATGGAAAAACGCC
AGCAACGCGGCCTTTTTACGGTTCCTGGCCTTTTGCTGGCCTTTTGCTCACATGTTCTTTCCTGCGTTAT
CCCCTGATTCTGTGGATAACCGTATTACCGCCTTTGAGTGAGCTGATACCGCTCGCCGCAGCCGAACGAC
CGAGCGCAGCGAGTCAGTGAGCGAGGAAGCGGAAGAGCGCCTGATGCGGTATTTTCTCCTTACGCATCTG
TGCGGTATTTCACACCGCATATATGGTGCACTCTCAGTACAATCTGCTCTGATGCCGCATAGTTAAGCCA
GTATACACTCCGCTATCGCTACGTGACTGGGTCATGGCTGCGCCCCGACACCCGCCAACACCCGCTGACG
CGCCCTGACGGGCTTGTCTGCTCCCGGCATCCGCTTACAGACAAGCTGTGACCGTCTCCGGGAGCTGCAT
GTGTCAGAGGTTTTCACCGTCATCACCGAAACGCGCGAGGCAGCTGCGGTAAAGCTCATCAGCGTGGTCG
TGAAGCGATTCACAGATGTCTGCCTGTTCATCCGCGTCCAGCTCGTTGAGTTTCTCCAGAAGCGTTAATG
TCTGGCTTCTGATAAAGCGGGCCATGTTAAGGGCGGTTTTTTCCTGTTTGGTCACTGATGCCTCCGTGTA
AGGGGGATTTCTGTTCATGGGGGTAATGATACCGATGAAACGAGAGAGGATGCTCACGATACGGGTTACT
GATGATGAACATGCCCGGTTACTGGAACGTTGTGAGGGTAAACAACTGGCGGTATGGATGCGGCGGGACC
AGAGAAAAATCACTCAGGGTCAATGCCAGCGCTTCGTTAATACAGATGTAGGTGTTCCACAGGGTAGCCA
GCAGCATCCTGCGATGCAGATCCGGAACATAATGGTGCAGGGCGCTGACTTCCGCGTTTCCAGACTTTAC
GAAACACGGAAACCGAAGACCATTCATGTTGTTGCTCAGGTCGCAGACGTTTTGCAGCAGCAGTCGCTTC
ACGTTCGCTCGCGTATCGGTGATTCATTCTGCTAACCAGTAAGGCAACCCCGCCAGCCTAGCCGGGTCCT
CAACGACAGGAGCACGATCATGCGCACCCGTGGGGCCGCCATGCCGGCGATAATGGCCTGCTTCTCGCCG
AAACGTTTGGTGGCGGGACCAGTGACGAAGGCTTGAGCGAGGGCGTGCAAGATTCCGAATACCGCAAGCG
ACAGGCCGATCATCGTCGCGCTCCAGCGAAAGCGGTCCTCGCCGAAAATGACCCAGAGCGCTGCCGGCAC
CTGTCCTACGAGTTGCATGATAAAGAAGACAGTCATAAGTGCGGCGACGATAGTCATGCCCCGCGCCCAC
CGGAAGGAGCTGACTGGGTTGAAGGCTCTCAAGGGCATCGGTCGAGATCCCGGTGCCTAATGAGTGAGCT
AACTTACATTAATTGCGTTGCGCTCACTGCCCGCTTTCCAGTCGGGAAACCTGTCGTGCCAGCTGCATTA
ATGAATCGGCCAACGCGCGGGGAGAGGCGGTTTGCGTATTGGGCGCCAGGGTGGTTTTTCTTTTCACCAG
TGAGACGGGCAACAGCTGATTGCCCTTCACCGCCTGGCCCTGAGAGAGTTGCAGCAAGCGGTCCACGCTG
GTTTGCCCCAGCAGGCGAAAATCCTGTTTGATGGTGGTTAACGGCGGGATATAACATGAGCTGTCTTCGG
TATCGTCGTATCCCACTACCGAGATATCCGCACCAACGCGCAGCCCGGACTCGGTAATGGCGCGCATTGC
GCCCAGCGCCATCTGATCGTTGGCAACCAGCATCGCAGTGGGAACGATGCCCTCATTCAGCATTTGCATG
GTTTGTTGAAAACCGGACATGGCACTCCAGTCGCCTTCCCGTTCCGCTATCGGCTGAATTTGATTGCGAG
TGAGATATTTATGCCAGCCAGCCAGACGCAGACGCGCCGAGACAGAACTTAATGGGCCCGCTAACAGCGC
GATTTGCTGGTGACCCAATGCGACCAGATGCTCCACGCCCAGTCGCGTACCGTCTTCATGGGAGAAAATA
ATACTGTTGATGGGTGTCTGGTCAGAGACATCAAGAAATAACGCCGGAACATTAGTGCAGGCAGCTTCCA
CAGCAATGGCATCCTGGTCATCCAGCGGATAGTTAATGATCAGCCCACTGACGCGTTGCGCGAGAAGATT
GTGCACCGCCGCTTTACAGGCTTCGACGCCGCTTCGTTCTACCATCGACACCACCACGCTGGCACCCAGT
TGATCGGCGCGAGATTTAATCGCCGCGACAATTTGCGACGGCGCGTGCAGGGCCAGACTGGAGGTGGCAA
CGCCAATCAGCAACGACTGTTTGCCCGCCAGTTGTTGTGCCACGCGGTTGGGAATGTAATTCAGCTCCGC
CATCGCCGCTTCCACTTTTTCCCGCGTTTTCGCAGAAACGTGGCTGGCCTGGTTCACCACGCGGGAAACG
GTCTGATAAGAGACACCGGCATACTCTGCGACATCGTATAACGTTACTGGTTTCACATTCACCACCCTGA
ATTGACTCTCTTCCGGGCGCTATCATGCCATACCGCGAAAGGTTTTGCGCCATTCGATGGTGTCCGGGAT
CTCGACGCTCTCCCTTATGCGACTCCTGCATTAGGAAGCAGCCCAGTAGTAGGTTGAGGCCGTTGAGCAC
CGCCGCCGCAAGGAATGGTGCATGCAAGGAGATGGCGCCCAACAGTCCCCCGGCCACGGGGCCTGCCACC
ATACCCACGCCGAAACAAGCGCTCATGAGCCCGAAGTGGCGAGCCCGATCTTCCCCATCGGTGATGTCGG
CGATATAGGCGCCAGCAACCGCACCTGTGGCGCCGGTGATGCCGGCCACGATGCGTCCGGCGTAGAGGAT
CGAGATCTTTCTAATACGACTCACTATAGGGAGAGACCGCCCTCGCTGTCTTCGGACAGTGAGGGGGCTG
TCCTGCTTCGGCAGGGCAGCCGATTGTGAAGCCTCCACGCAATCCGGTTTCTCCCACGCGGGTTGCGGGT
TGAAGGAGGCACGACCCCTGGGTTGAGTAGAGTGTGAGGGGCTACGGCTTCGGCCGTGGCCCAAGGACGG
GTCCCCAGCCATCGAAGGGACGGTGCGGAGAGGAGAGATGGGTAACCTGCGTGAATTCCCTAGCATAACC
CCGCGGGGCCTCTTCGGGGGTCTCGCGGGGTTTTTTGCTGAAAGACCTAGCATAACCCCTTGGGGCCTCT
AAACGGGTCTTGAGGGGTTTTTTGCTGAAAGACTCGAGCACCACCACCACCACCACTGAGATCCGGCTGC
TAACAAAGCCCGAAAGGAAGCTGAGTTGGCTGCTGCCACCGCTGAGCAATAACTAGCATAACCCCTTGGG
GCCTCTAAACGGGTCTTGAGGGGTTTTTTGCTGAAAGGAGGAACTATATCCGGAT
Features (pLannotate 1.2.2; 17 found; start..end, strand, type, name):
     12..467     +  rep_origin     f1 ori (sequence partly withheld): f1 bacteriophage origin of replication; arrow indicates direction of (+) strand synthesis
    494..551     +  promoter       AmpR promoter (fragment): bla
    560..1375    -  CDS            KanR: aminoglycoside phosphotransferase; aph(3')-Ia; confers resistance to kanamycin in bacteria or G418 (Geneticin®) in eukaryotes
   1497..2085    +  rep_origin     ori: high-copy-number ColE1/pMB1/pBR322/pUC origin of replication
   2271..2413    -  misc_feature   bom: basis of mobility region from pBR322
   2515..2706    -  CDS            rop: Rop protein, which maintains plasmids at low copy number; rop
   2723..3103    +  CDS            YPB1_ECOLX: Protein predicted: Swiss-Prot protein existence level 4. From Escherichia coli.
   3175..3466    -  CDS            TcR (fragment): tetracycline efflux protein; tet; confers resistance to tetracycline
   3481..3502    -  protein_bind   CAP binding site: CAP binding activates transcription in the presence of cAMP. E. coli catabolite activator protein
   3515..4597    -  CDS            lacI: lac repressor; lacI; The lac repressor binds to the lac operator to inhibit transcription in E. coli. This inhibition can be relieved by adding lactose or isopropyl-β-D-thiogalactopyranoside (IPTG).
   4598..4675    -  promoter       lacI promoter: lacI
   4683..4962    -  CDS            TcR (fragment): tetracycline efflux protein; tet; confers resistance to tetracycline
   4973..4991    +  promoter       T7 promoter: promoter for bacteriophage T7 RNA polymerase
   5288..5335    +  terminator     T7 terminator: transcription terminator for bacteriophage T7 RNA polymerase
   5350..5367    +  CDS            9xHis (fragment): 9xHis affinity tag
   5377..5426    +  CDS            SET1 (fragment): solubility-enhancement tag derived from T7 phage gene 10B
   5434..5481    +  terminator     T7 terminator: transcription terminator for bacteriophage T7 RNA polymerase
