>Addgene plasmid #112254 | pET28c_S*5-M5_dT7term | addgene full sequence | sequence record 217238 | Addgene NGS Result
GAGAGACCGCCCTCGCTGTCTTCGGACAGTGAGGGGGCTGTCCTGCTTCGGCAGGGCAGCCGATTGTGAA
GCCTCCACGCAATCCGGTTTCTCCCACGCGGGTTGCGGGTTGAAGGAGGCACGACCCCTGGGTTGAGTAG
AGTGTGAGGGGCTACGGCTTCGGCCGTGGCCCAAGGACGGGTCCCCAGCCATCGAAGGGACGGTGCGGAG
AGGAGAGATGGGTAACCTGCGTGAATTCCCTAGCATAACCCCGCGGGGCCTCTTCGGGGGTCTCGCGGGG
TTTTTTGCTGAAAGACCTAGCATAACCCCTTGGGGCCTCTAAACGGGTCTTGAGGGGTTTTTTGCTGAAA
GACTCGAGCACCACCACCACCACCACTGAGATCCGGCTGCTAACAAAGCCCGAAAGGAAGCTGAGTTGGC
TGCTGCCACCGCTGAGCAATAACTAGCATAACCCCTTGGGGCCTCTAAACGGGTCTTGAGGGGTTTTTTG
CTGAAAGGAGGAACTATATCCGGATTGGCGAATGGG
[124 nt withheld, positions 527-650]
C
[91 nt withheld, positions 652-742]
A
[49 nt withheld, positions 744-792]
CCTTTGACGTTGGAGTCCACGTTCTTT
[37 nt withheld, positions 820-856]
ACCCTATCTCGGTCTATTCTTTTGATTTATAAGGGATTTTGCCGATTTCGGCCTATTGGTTAAAAAATGA
GCTGATTTAACAAAAATTTAACGCGAATTTTAACAAAATATTAACGCTTACAATTTAGGTGGCACTTTTC
GGGGAAATGTGCGCGGAACCCCTATTTGTTTATTTTTCTAAATACATTCAAATATGTATCCGCTCATGAA
TTAATTCTTAGAAAAACTCATCGAGCATCAAATGAAACTGCAATTTATTCATATCAGGATTATCAATACC
ATATTTTTGAAAAAGCCGTTTCTGTAATGAAGGAGAAAACTCACCGAGGCAGTTCCATAGGATGGCAAGA
TCCTGGTATCGGTCTGCGATTCCGACTCGTCCAACATCAATACAACCTATTAATTTCCCCTCGTCAAAAA
TAAGGTTATCAAGTGAGAAATCACCATGAGTGACGACTGAATCCGGTGAGAATGGCAAAAGTTTATGCAT
TTCTTTCCAGACTTGTTCAACAGGCCAGCCATTACGCTCGTCATCAAAATCACTCGCATCAACCAAACCG
TTATTCATTCGTGATTGCGCCTGAGCGAGACGAAATACGCGATCGCTGTTAAAAGGACAATTACAAACAG
GAATCGAATGCAACCGGCGCAGGAACACTGCCAGCGCATCAACAATATTTTCACCTGAATCAGGATATTC
TTCTAATACCTGGAATGCTGTTTTCCCGGGGATCGCAGTGGTGAGTAACCATGCATCATCAGGAGTACGG
ATAAAATGCTTGATGGTCGGAAGAGGCATAAATTCCGTCAGCCAGTTTAGTCTGACCATCTCATCTGTAA
CATCATTGGCAACGCTACCTTTGCCATGTTTCAGAAACAACTCTGGCGCATCGGGCTTCCCATACAATCG
ATAGATTGTCGCACCTGATTGCCCGACATTATCGCGAGCCCATTTATACCCATATAAATCAGCATCCATG
TTGGAATTTAATCGCGGCCTAGAGCAAGACGTTTCCCGTTGAATATGGCTCATAACACCCCTTGTATTAC
TGTTTATGTAAGCAGACAGTTTTATTGTTCATGACCAAAATCCCTTAACGTGAGTTTTCGTTCCACTGAG
CGTCAGACCCCGTAGAAAAGATCAAAGGATCTTCTTGAGATCCTTTTTTTCTGCGCGTAATCTGCTGCTT
GCAAACAAAAAAACCACCGCTACCAGCGGTGGTTTGTTTGCCGGATCAAGAGCTACCAACTCTTTTTCCG
AAGGTAACTGGCTTCAGCAGAGCGCAGATACCAAATACTGTCCTTCTAGTGTAGCCGTAGTTAGGCCACC
ACTTCAAGAACTCTGTAGCACCGCCTACATACCTCGCTCTGCTAATCCTGTTACCAGTGGCTGCTGCCAG
TGGCGATAAGTCGTGTCTTACCGGGTTGGACTCAAGACGATAGTTACCGGATAAGGCGCAGCGGTCGGGC
TGAACGGGGGGTTCGTGCACACAGCCCAGCTTGGAGCGAACGACCTACACCGAACTGAGATACCTACAGC
GTGAGCTATGAGAAAGCGCCACGCTTCCCGAAGGGAGAAAGGCGGACAGGTATCCGGTAAGCGGCAGGGT
CGGAACAGGAGAGCGCACGAGGGAGCTTCCAGGGGGAAACGCCTGGTATCTTTATAGTCCTGTCGGGTTT
CGCCACCTCTGACTTGAGCGTCGATTTTTGTGATGCTCGTCAGGGGGGCGGAGCCTATGGAAAAACGCCA
GCAACGCGGCCTTTTTACGGTTCCTGGCCTTTTGCTGGCCTTTTGCTCACATGTTCTTTCCTGCGTTATC
CCCTGATTCTGTGGATAACCGTATTACCGCCTTTGAGTGAGCTGATACCGCTCGCCGCAGCCGAACGACC
GAGCGCAGCGAGTCAGTGAGCGAGGAAGCGGAAGAGCGCCTGATGCGGTATTTTCTCCTTACGCATCTGT
GCGGTATTTCACACCGCAATGGTGCACTCTCAGTACAATCTGCTCTGATGCCGCATAGTTAAGCCAGTAT
ACACTCCGCTATCGCTACGTGACTGGGTCATGGCTGCGCCCCGACACCCGCCAACACCCGCTGACGCGCC
CTGACGGGCTTGTCTGCTCCCGGCATCCGCTTACAGACAAGCTGTGACCGTCTCCGGGAGCTGCATGTGT
CAGAGGTTTTCACCGTCATCACCGAAACGCGCGAGGCAGCTGCGGTAAAGCTCATCAGCGTGGTCGTGAA
GCGATTCACAGATGTCTGCCTGTTCATCCGCGTCCAGCTCGTTGAGTTTCTCCAGAAGCGTTAATGTCTG
GCTTCTGATAAAGCGGGCCATGTTAAGGGCGGTTTTTTCCTGTTTGGTCACTGATGCCTCCGTGTAAGGG
GGATTTCTGTTCATGGGGGTAATGATACCGATGAAACGAGAGAGGATGCTCACGATACGGGTTACTGATG
ATGAACATGCCCGGTTACTGGAACGTTGTGAGGGTAAACAACTGGCGGTATGGATGCGGCGGGACCAGAG
AAAAATCACTCAGGGTCAATGCCAGCGCTTCGTTAATACAGATGTAGGTGTTCCACAGGGTAGCCAGCAG
CATCCTGCGATGCAGATCCGGAACATAATGGTGCAGGGCGCTGACTTCCGCGTTTCCAGACTTTACGAAA
CACGGAAACCGAAGACCATTCATGTTGTTGCTCAGGTCGCAGACGTTTTGCAGCAGCAGTCGCTTCACGT
TCGCTCGCGTATCGGTGATTCATTCTGCTAACCAGTAAGGCAACCCCGCCAGCCTAGCCGGGTCCTCAAC
GACAGGAGCACGATCATGCGCACCCGTGGGGCCGCCATGCCGGCGATAATGGCCTGCTTCTCGCCGAAAC
GTTTGGTGGCGGGACCAGTGACGAAGGCTTGAGCGAGGGCGTGCAAGATTCCGAATACCGCAAGCGACAG
GCCGATCATCGTCGCGCTCCAGCGAAAGCGGTCCTCGCCGAAAATGACCCAGAGCGCTGCCGGCACCTGT
CCTACGAGTTGCATGATAAAGAAGACAGTCATAAGTGCGGCGACGATAGTCATGCCCCGCGCCCACCGGA
AGGAGCTGACTGGGTTGAAGGCTCTCAAGGGCATCGGTCGAGATCCCGGTGCCTAATGAGTGAGCTAACT
TACATTAATTGCGTTGCGCTCACTGCCCGCTTTCCAGTCGGGAAACCTGTCGTGCCAGCTGCATTAATGA
ATCGGCCAACGCGCGGGGAGAGGCGGTTTGCGTATTGGGCGCCAGGGTGGTTTTTCTTTTCACCAGTGAG
ACGGGCAACAGCTGATTGCCCTTCACCGCCTGGCCCTGAGAGAGTTGCAGCAAGCGGTCCACGCTGGTTT
GCCCCAGCAGGCGAAAATCCTGTTTGATGGTGGTTAACGGCGGGATATAACATGAGCTGTCTTCGGTATC
GTCGTATCCCACTACCGAGATATCCGCACCAACGCGCAGCCCGGACTCGGTAATGGCGCGCATTGCGCCC
AGCGCCATCTGATCGTTGGCAACCAGCATCGCAGTGGGAACGATGCCCTCATTCAGCATTTGCATGGTTT
GTTGAAAACCGGACATGGCACTCCAGTCGCCTTCCCGTTCCGCTATCGGCTGAATTTGATTGCGAGTGAG
ATATTTATGCCAGCCAGCCAGACGCAGACGCGCCGAGACAGAACTTAATGGGCCCGCTAACAGCGCGATT
TGCTGGTGACCCAATGCGACCAGATGCTCCACGCCCAGTCGCGTACCGTCTTCATGGGAGAAAATAATAC
TGTTGATGGGTGTCTGGTCAGAGACATCAAGAAATAACGCCGGAACATTAGTGCAGGCAGCTTCCACAGC
AATGGCATCCTGGTCATCCAGCGGATAGTTAATGATCAGCCCACTGACGCGTTGCGCGAGAAGATTGTGC
ACCGCCGCTTTACAGGCTTCGACGCCGCTTCGTTCTACCATCGACACCACCACGCTGGCACCCAGTTGAT
CGGCGCGAGATTTAATCGCCGCGACAATTTGCGACGGCGCGTGCAGGGCCAGACTGGAGGTGGCAACGCC
AATCAGCAACGACTGTTTGCCCGCCAGTTGTTGTGCCACGCGGTTGGGAATGTAATTCAGCTCCGCCATC
GCCGCTTCCACTTTTTCCCGCGTTTTCGCAGAAACGTGGCTGGCCTGGTTCACCACGCGGGAAACGGTCT
GATAAGAGACACCGGCATACTCTGCGACATCGTATAACGTTACTGGTTTCACATTCACCACCCTGAATTG
ACTCTCTTCCGGGCGCTATCATGCCATACCGCGAAAGGTTTTGCGCCATTCGATGGTGTCCGGGATCTCG
ACGCTCTCCCTTATGCGACTCCTGCATTAGGAAGCAGCCCAGTAGTAGGTTGAGGCCGTTGAGCACCGCC
GCCGCAAGGAATGGTGCATGCAAGGAGATGGCGCCCAACAGTCCCCCGGCCACGGGGCCTGCCACCATAC
CCACGCCGAAACAAGCGCTCATGAGCCCGAAGTGGCGAGCCCGATCTTCCCCATCGGTGATGTCGGCGAT
ATAGGCGCCAGCAACCGCACCTGTGGCGCCGGTGATGCCGGCCACGATGCGTCCGGCGTAGAGGATCGAG
ATCTTTCTAATACGACTCACTATAGG
Features (pLannotate 1.2.2; 17 found; start..end, strand, type, name):
    297..344     +  terminator     T7 terminator: transcription terminator for bacteriophage T7 RNA polymerase
    359..376     +  CDS            9xHis (fragment): 9xHis affinity tag
    386..435     +  CDS            SET1 (fragment): solubility-enhancement tag derived from T7 phage gene 10B
    443..490     +  terminator     T7 terminator: transcription terminator for bacteriophage T7 RNA polymerase
    527..955     +  rep_origin     f1 ori (sequence partly withheld): f1 bacteriophage origin of replication; arrow indicates direction of (+) strand synthesis
   1008..1065    +  promoter       AmpR promoter (fragment): bla
   1074..1889    -  CDS            KanR: aminoglycoside phosphotransferase; aph(3')-Ia; confers resistance to kanamycin in bacteria or G418 (Geneticin®) in eukaryotes
   2011..2599    +  rep_origin     ori: high-copy-number ColE1/pMB1/pBR322/pUC origin of replication
   2785..2924    -  misc_feature   bom: basis of mobility region from pBR322
   3026..3217    -  CDS            rop: Rop protein, which maintains plasmids at low copy number; rop
   3234..3614    +  CDS            YPB1_ECOLX: Protein predicted: Swiss-Prot protein existence level 4. From Escherichia coli.
   3686..3977    -  CDS            TcR (fragment): tetracycline efflux protein; tet; confers resistance to tetracycline
   3992..4013    -  protein_bind   CAP binding site: CAP binding activates transcription in the presence of cAMP. E. coli catabolite activator protein
   4026..5108    -  CDS            lacI: lac repressor; lacI; The lac repressor binds to the lac operator to inhibit transcription in E. coli. This inhibition can be relieved by adding lactose or isopropyl-β-D-thiogalactopyranoside (IPTG).
   5109..5186    -  promoter       lacI promoter: lacI
   5194..5473    -  CDS            TcR (fragment): tetracycline efflux protein; tet; confers resistance to tetracycline
   5484..5502    +  promoter       T7 promoter: promoter for bacteriophage T7 RNA polymerase
