[The description below was written by a language model from this plasmid's Addgene catalogue record and pLannotate feature annotations shown in this document.]
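Description:
pET28c_S*5-M5_dT7term is a bacterial expression and synthetic-biology plasmid built on the pET28c backbone, about 5.5 kb in total, that transcribes a designed RNA rather than encoding a protein. It is selected with kanamycin through the aph(3')-Ia KanR gene and replicates from a ColE1/pMB1-type origin. The backbone also carries the bom region and the rop gene; rop normally moderates copy number, although the catalogue lists the plasmid as high copy. An f1 origin is present as well, along with lacI under its own promoter, as is usual for pET vectors. No lac operator was annotated next to the T7 promoter, so the record does not show whether transcription is lac-repressible.

The payload is a roughly 380 bp synthetic insert containing a T7 promoter, the S*5-M5 apta-FRET RNA origami sequence, and T7 terminators. In both sequence records, the promoter is followed by an unannotated stretch of about 300 nt, which presumably corresponds to the RNA origami. Two T7 terminators then follow in tandem, consistent with the "dT7term" in the name. Short His-tag and T7 gene 10-like fragments between the terminators appear to be non-functional remnants of the pET28 cloning region, and the TcR fragments are residual pBR322-derived sequence.

According to the associated publication title, the construct belongs to a genetically encodable FRET system based on fluorescent RNA aptamers, but the record does not specify which aptamers "S*5" and "M5" denote. Transcription requires T7 RNA polymerase. The depositor notes that a related pET28c dBroccoli plasmid was obtained from another lab. The two sequence records differ by only a few nucleotides and in their numbering origin.
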