Addgene plasmid #112254: pET28c_S*5-M5_dT7term
Purpose: Expresses the S*5-M5 apta-FRET RNA origami structure.
Depositing lab: Ebbe Sloth Andersen. Depositing organization: Aarhus University. Publication: Development of a genetically encodable FRET system using fluorescent RNA aptamers. Jepsen MDE, Sparvath SM, Nielsen TB, Langvad AH, Grossi G, Gothelf KV, Andersen ES. Nat Commun. 2018 Jan 2;9(1):18. doi: 10.1038/s41467-017-02435-x. PubMed 29295996.
Backbone
  Vector backbone: pET28c
  Backbone size w/o insert (bp): 5126
  Total vector size (bp): 5506
  Vector type: Bacterial Expression, Synthetic Biology
Growth in bacteria
  Bacterial resistance: Kanamycin, 50 μg/mL
  Growth temperature: 37°C
  Growth strain: DH5alpha
  Copy number: High Copy
Gene/Insert
  Gene/Insert name: S*5-M5 apta-FRET RNA origami with T7 promoter and terminators.
  Species: Synthetic
  Insert size (bp): 380
  Promoter: T7 promoter
  Cloning method: Restriction Enzyme; 5′ cloning site BglI (not destroyed); 3′ cloning site XhoI (not destroyed)
  Sequencing primers: 5′ gctctcccttatgcgactcc; 3′ gctagttattgctcagcgg
Terms and licenses: Academic/Nonprofit Terms; Industry Terms: Not Available to Industry
Depositor comments: pET28c-F30–2xdBroccoli was received as a gift from Samie Jaffrey (Addgene plasmid # 66843).
How to cite: pET28c_S*5-M5_dT7term was a gift from Ebbe Sloth Andersen (Addgene plasmid # 112254 ; http://n2t.net/addgene:112254 ; RRID:Addgene_112254)
